Addgene plasmid #229387: pXTK-BB1 [Backbone_RK2-KanR_PartTypeBB]
Purpose: (Empty Backbone) XanthoMoClo Golden Gate Backbone Plasmid, contains Backbone_RK2-KanR_PartTypeBB and an sfGFP dropout
Depositing lab: Michael Springer. Depositing organization: Harvard Medical School. Publication: XanthoMoClo horizontal line A Robust Modular Cloning Genetic Toolkit for the Genera Xanthobacter and Roseixanthobacter. Soltysiak MPM, Ory ALH, Lee AD, Christophersen CE, Jalihal AP, Springer M. ACS Synth Biol. 2025 Apr 18;14(4):1173-1190. doi: 10.1021/acssynbio.4c00806. Epub 2025 Mar 13. PubMed 40080684.
Backbone
  Vector backbone: pXTK
  Vector type: Bacterial Expression
Growth in bacteria
  Bacterial resistance: Kanamycin, 50 μg/mL
  Growth temperature: 37°C
  Growth strain: DH5alpha
  Copy number: Low Copy
Gene/Insert
  Gene/Insert name: None
Terms and licenses: Academic/Nonprofit Terms; Industry Terms: Not Available to Industry
How to cite: pXTK-BB1 [Backbone_RK2-KanR_PartTypeBB] was a gift from Michael Springer (Addgene plasmid # 229387 ; http://n2t.net/addgene:229387 ; RRID:Addgene_229387)
