[The description below was written by a language model from this plasmid's Addgene catalogue record and pLannotate feature annotations shown in this document.]
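Description:
pXTK-BB1 is an empty Golden Gate destination backbone from the XanthoMoClo modular cloning toolkit, which was developed for genetic work in the bacterial genera Xanthobacter and Roseixanthobacter. It is catalogued as a low-copy bacterial expression vector of about 5.4 kb and carries no gene of interest. Instead it supplies the "backbone" part type into which other toolkit parts are assembled. Replication relies on the broad-host-range RK2 (IncP) system: the oriV origin is paired with the trfA gene, whose product binds and activates oriV in trans. This arrangement allows maintenance both in E. coli cloning strains and in a wide range of other Gram-negative hosts. Selection is by kanamycin through the Tn5-derived neo (nptII) gene. The short tnpA and ble fragments flanking this gene appear to be remnants of the Tn5 region it came from rather than functional genes.

The cloning site is occupied by a superfolder GFP dropout cassette followed by the rrnB T1 and T7Te terminators, with an rrnB T2 terminator in the opposite orientation nearby. The annotation does not identify the promoter driving sfGFP or the Type IIS restriction sites used for assembly. In a dropout design, successful Golden Gate assembly replaces the GFP cassette, so correct clones can be picked as non-fluorescent colonies against a fluorescent background of uncut vector. A pUC-type multiple cloning site remnant lies upstream of the cassette. The plasmid also carries the IncP oriT, traJ and a traI fragment, so it should be mobilisable by conjugation from a donor that supplies the remaining RK2/RP4 transfer functions. Conjugation is a common route for delivering DNA into non-model bacteria.
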