Features (pLannotate 1.2.2; 13 found; start..end, strand, type, name):
     11..642     +  rep_origin     oriV: incP origin of replication
    719..1042    +  CDS            tnpA (fragment): TN5P_ECOLX - Also known as tnp. Experimental evidence at protein level: Swiss-Prot protein existence level 1. Mediates transposition of transposon Tn5 by a 'cut and paste' mechanism. First, the monomeric transposase binds the 19 bp inverted DNA repeats flanking the transposon. Then, dimerization of the DNA- bound transposase creates a synaptic DNA complex. After nicking of the first DNA strand, excision of the transposon proceeds through a series of intermediates. The transposase then mediates the insertion of the transposon at a new site by strand transfer. The activity of the wild- type tran
   1074..1865    +  CDS            neo: KKA2_KLEPN - Also known as kan, nptII. Experimental evidence at protein level: Swiss-Prot protein existence level 1. Resistance to kanamycin, neomycin, paromomycin, ribostamycin, butirosin and gentamicin B. From Klebsiella pneumoniae.
   1889..2041    +  CDS            ble (fragment): BLE_KLEPN - Experimental evidence at protein level: Swiss-Prot protein existence level 1. Binding protein with a strong affinity to the bleomycin family of antibiotics. Binds to CL990; an antimitotic-antibiotic compound. From Klebsiella pneumoniae.
   2054..2110    -  misc_feature   MCS: pUC18/19 multiple cloning site
   2311..3024    +  CDS            superfolder GFP: GFP variant that folds robustly even when fused to poorly folded proteins (Pédelacq et al., 2006)
   3036..3107    +  terminator     rrnB T1 terminator: transcription terminator T1 from the E. coli rrnB gene
   3123..3150    +  terminator     T7Te terminator: phage T7 early transcription terminator
   3199..3226    -  terminator     rrnB T2 terminator: transcription terminator T2 from the E. coli rrnB gene
   3294..4442    -  CDS            trfA: trans-acting replication protein that binds to and activates oriV
   4572..4676    -  CDS            traI (fragment): TRAI6_ECOLX - Experimental evidence at protein level: Swiss-Prot protein existence level 1. The initiation process of transfer DNA synthesis requires the interaction of at least three plasmid-specific components (TraH, I, and J) at the transfer origin resulting in the assembly of a specialised nucleoprotein complex - the relaxosome. Site- and strand-specific cleavage at the transfer origin is dependent on TraI and TraJ. From Escherichia coli.
   4714..5085    -  CDS            traJ: oriT-recognizing protein; traJ
   5118..5227    -  oriT           oriT: incP origin of transfer
>Addgene plasmid #229387 | pXTK-BB1 [Backbone_RK2-KanR_PartTypeBB] | addgene full sequence | sequence record 467908 | Addgene NGS Result
GACCCTTTCCGACGCTCACCGGGCTGGTTGCCCTCGCCGCTGGGCTGGCGGCCGTCTATGGCCCTGCAAA
CGCGCCAGAAACGCCGTCGAAGCCGTGTGCGAGACACCGCGGCCGCCGGCGTTGTGGATACCTCGCGGAA
AACTTGGCCCTCACTGACAGATGAGGGGCGGACGTTGACACTTGAGGGGCCGACTCACCCGGCGCGGCGT
TGACAGATGAGGGGCAGGCTCGATTTCGGCCGGCGACGTGGAGCTGGCCAGCCTCGCAAATCGGCGAAAA
CGCCTGATTTTACGCGAGTTTCCCACAGATGATGTGGACAAGCCTGGGGATAAGTGCCCTGCGGTATTGA
CACTTGAGGGGCGCGACTACTGACAGATGAGGGGCGCGATCCTTGACACTTGAGGGGCAGAGTGCTGACA
GATGAGGGGCGCACCTATTGACATTTGAGGGGCTGTCCACAGGCAGAAAATCCAGCATTTGCAAGGGTTT
CCGCCCGTTTTTCGGCCACCGCTAACCTGTCTTTTAACCTGCTTTTAAACCAATATTTATAAACCTTGTT
TTTAACCAGGGCTGCGCCCTGTGCGCGTGACCGCGCACGCCGAAGGGGGGTGCCCCCCCTTCTCGAACCC
TCCCGGCCCGCTAACGCGGGCCTCCCATCCCCCCAGGGGCTGCGCCCCTCGGCCGCGAACGGCCTCACCC
CAAAAATGGCAGCCCAATAGCTTCACGCTGCCGCAAGCACTCAGGGCGCAAGGGCTGCTAAAGGAAGCGG
AACACGTAGAAAGCCAGTCCGCAGAAACGGTGCTGACCCCGGATGAATGTCAGCTACTGGGCTATCTGGA
CAAGGGAAAACGCAAGCGCAAAGAGAAAGCAGGTAGCTTGCAGTGGGCTTACATGGCGATAGCTAGACTG
GGCGGTTTTATGGACAGCAAGCGAACCGGAATTGCCAGCTGGGGCGCCCTCTGGTAAGGTTGGGAAGCCC
TGCAAAGTAAACTGGATGGCTTTCTTGCCGCCAAGGATCTGATGGCGCAGGGGATCAAGATCTGATCAAG
AGACAGGATGAGGATCGTTTCGCATGATTGAACAAGATGGATTGCACGCAGGTTCTCCGGCCGCTTGGGT
GGAGAGGCTATTCGGCTATGACTGGGCACAACAGACAATCGGCTGCTCTGATGCCGCCGTGTTCCGGCTG
TCAGCGCAGGGGCGCCCGGTTCTTTTTGTCAAGACCGACCTGTCCGGTGCCCTGAATGAACTCCAAGACG
AGGCAGCGCGGCTATCGTGGCTGGCCACGACGGGCGTTCCTTGCGCAGCTGTGCTCGACGTTGTCACTGA
AGCGGGAAGGGACTGGCTGCTATTGGGCGAAGTGCCGGGGCAGGATCTCCTGTCATCTCACCTTGCTCCT
GCCGAGAAAGTATCCATCATGGCTGATGCAATGCGGCGGCTGCATACGCTTGATCCGGCTACCTGCCCAT
TCGACCACCAAGCGAAACATCGCATCGAGCGAGCACGTACTCGGATGGAAGCCGGTCTTGTCGATCAGGA
TGATCTGGACGAAGAGCATCAGGGGCTCGCGCCAGCCGAACTGTTCGCCAGGCTCAAGGCGCGGATGCCC
GACGGCGAGGATCTCGTCGTGACCCATGGCGATGCCTGCTTGCCGAATATCATGGTGGAAAATGGCCGCT
TTTCTGGATTCATCGACTGTGGCCGGCTGGGTGTGGCGGACCGCTATCAGGACATAGCGTTGGCTACCCG
TGATATTGCTGAAGAGCTTGGCGGCGAATGGGCTGACCGCTTCCTCGTGCTTTACGGTATCGCCGCTCCC
GATTCGCAGCGCATCGCCTTCTATCGCCTTCTTGACGAGTTCTTCTGAGCGGGACTCTGGGGTTCGAAAT
GACCGACCAAGCGACGCCCAACCTGCCATCACGAGATTTCGATTCCACCGCCGCCTTCTATGAAAGGTTG
GGCTTCGGAATCGTTTTCCGGGACGCCGGCTGGATGATCCTCCAGCGCGGGGATCTCATGCTGGAGTTCT
TCGCCCACCCCCCCTGCGGCCGCAAGCTTGCATGCCTGCAGGTCGACTCTAGAGGATCCCCGGGTACCGA
GCTCGAATTCGCGCGGCCGCGGCCTAGGCGGCCAACGTGAGACCGAAAGTGAAACGTGATTTCATGCGTC
ATTTTGAACATTTTGTAAATCTTATTTAATAATGTGTGCGGCAATTCACATTTAATTTATGAATGTTTTC
TTAACATCGCGGCAACTCAAGAAACGGCAGGTTCGGATCTTAGCTACTAGAGAAAGAGGAGAAATACTAG
ATGCGTAAAGGCGAAGAGCTGTTCACTGGTGTCGTCCCTATTCTGGTGGAACTGGATGGTGATGTCAACG
GTCATAAGTTTTCCGTGCGTGGCGAGGGTGAAGGTGACGCAACTAATGGTAAACTGACGCTGAAGTTCAT
CTGTACTACTGGTAAACTGCCGGTTCCTTGGCCGACTCTGGTAACGACGCTGACTTATGGTGTTCAGTGC
TTTGCTCGTTATCCGGACCATATGAAGCAGCATGACTTCTTCAAGTCCGCCATGCCGGAAGGCTATGTGC
AGGAACGCACGATTTCCTTTAAGGATGACGGCACGTACAAAACGCGTGCGGAAGTGAAATTTGAAGGCGA
TACCCTGGTAAACCGCATTGAGCTGAAAGGCATTGACTTTAAAGAGGACGGCAATATCCTGGGCCATAAG
CTGGAATACAATTTTAACAGCCACAATGTTTACATCACCGCCGATAAACAAAAAAATGGCATTAAAGCGA
ATTTTAAAATTCGCCACAACGTGGAGGATGGCAGCGTGCAGCTGGCTGATCACTACCAGCAAAACACTCC
AATCGGTGATGGTCCTGTTCTGCTGCCAGACAATCACTATCTGAGCACGCAAAGCGTTCTGTCTAAAGAT
CCGAACGAGAAACGCGATCATATGGTTCTGCTGGAGTTCGTAACCGCAGCGGGCATCACGCATGGTATGG
ATGAACTGTACAAATGACCAGGCATCAAATAAAACGAAAGGCTCAGTCGAAAGACTGGGCCTTTCGTTTT
ATCTGTTGTTTGTCGGTGAACGCTCTCTACTAGAGTCACACTGGCTCACCTTCGGGTGGGCCTTTCTGCG
TTTATAGGTCTCTGAGTCATATGCCCACTAAGAGTTTGTAGAAACGCAAAAAGGCCATCCGTCAGGATGG
CCTTCTGCTTAATTTGATGGTTATCAGAAGAGTGTAAGCGGGTTGACTACCGAGGAACTGACCCCACAAG
GCCCTAGCGTTTGCAATGCACCAGGTCATCATTGACCCAGGCGTGTTCCACCAGGCCGCTGCCTCGCAAC
TCTTCGCAGGCTTCGCCGACCTGCTCGCGCCACTTCTTCACGCGGGTGGAATCCGATCCGCACATGAGGC
GGAAGGTTTCCAGCTTGAGCGGGTACGGCTCCCGGTGCGAGCTGAAATAGTCGAACATCCGTCGGGCCGT
CGGCGACAGCTTGCGGTACTTCTCCCATATGAATTTCGTGTAGTGGTCGCCAGCAAACAGCACGACGATT
TCCTCGTCGATCAGGACCTGGCAACGGGACGTTTTCTTGCCACGGTCCAGGACGCGGAAGCGGTGCAGCA
GCGACACCGATTCCAGGTGCCCAACGCGGTCGGACGTGAAGCCCATCGCCGTCGCCTGTAGGCGCGACAG
GCATTCCTCGGCCTTCGTGTAATACCGGCCATTGATCGACCAGCCCAGGTCCTGGCAAAGCTCGTAGAAC
GTGAAGGTGATCGGCTCGCCGATAGGGGTGCGCTTCGCGTACTCCAACACCTGCTGCCACACCAGTTCGT
CATCGTCGGCCCGCAGCTCGACGCCGGTGTAGGTGATCTTCACGTCCTTGTTGACGTGGAAAATGACCTT
GTTTTGCAGCGCCTCGCGCGGGATTTTCTTGTTGCGCGTGGTGAACAGGGCAGAGCGGGCCGTGTCGTTT
GGCATCGCTCGCATCGTGTCCGGCCACGGCGCAATATCGAACAAGGAAAGCTGCATTTCCTTGATCTGCT
GCTTCGTGTGTTTCAGCAACGCGGCCTGCTTGGCCTCGCTGACCTGTTTTGCCAGGTCCTCGCCGGCGGT
TTTTCGCTTCTTGGTCGTCATAGTTCCTCGCGTGTCGATGGTCATCGACTTCGCCAAACCTGCCGCCTCC
TGTTCGAGACGACGCGAACGCTCCACGGCGGCCGATGGCGCGGGCAGGGCAGGGGGAGCCAGTTGCACGC
TGTCGCGCTCGATCTTGGCCGTAGCTTGCTGGACCATCGAGCCGACGGACTGGAAGGTTTCGCGGGGCGC
ACGCATGACGGTGCGGCTTGCGATGGTTTCGGCATCCTCGGCGGAAAACCCCGCGTCGATCAGTTCTTGC
CTGTATGCCTTCCGGTCAAACGTCCGATTCATTCACCCTCCTTGCGGGATTGCCCCGACTCACGCCGGGG
CAATGTGCCCTTATTCCTGATTTGACCCGCCTGGTGCCTTGGTGTCCAGATAATCCACCTTATCGGCAAT
GAAGTCGGTCCCGTAGACCGTCTGGCCGTCCTTCTCGTACTTGGTATTCCGAATCTTGCCCTGCACGAAT
ACCAGCTCCGCGAAGTCGCTCTTCTTGATGGAGCGCATGGGGACGTGCTTGGCAATCACGCGCACCCCCC
GGCCGTTTTAGCGGCTAAAAAAGTCATGGCTCTGCCCTCGGGCGGACCACGCCCATCATGACCTTGCCAA
GCTCGTCCTGCTTCTCTTCGATCTTCGCCAGCAGGGCGAGGATCGTGGCATCACCGAACCGCGCCGTGCG
CGGGTCGTCGGTGAGCCAGAGTTTCAGCAGGCCGCCCAGGCGGCCCAGGTCGCCATTGATGCGGGCCAGC
TCGCGGACGTGCTCATAGTCCACGACGCCCGTGATTTTGTAGCCCTGGCCGACGGCCAGCAGGTAGGCCT
ACAGGCTCATGCCGGCCGCCGCCGCCTTTTCCTCAATCGCTCTTCGTTCGTCTGGAAGGCAGTACACCTT
GATAGGTGGGCTGCCCTTCCTGGTTGGCTTGGTTTCATCAGCCATCCGCTTGCCCTCATCTGTTACGCCG
GCGGTAGCCGGCCAGCCTCGCAGAGCAGGATTCCCGTTGAGCACCGCCAGGTGCGAATAAGGGACAGTGA
AGAAGGAACACCCGCTCGCGGGTGGGCCTACTTCACCTATCCTGCCCGGCTGACGCCGTTGGATACACCA
AGGAAAGTCTACACGAACCCTTTGGCAAAATCCTGTATATCGTGCGAAAAAGGATGGATATACCGAAAAA
ATCGCTATAATGACCCCGAAGCAGGGTTATGCAGCGGAAAAGATCCGTC
